>Addgene plasmid #224176 | AiP13808 - pAAV-AiE0140h_3xC2-minBG-mTFP1-WPRE3-BGHpA (Alias: CN3808) | addgene full sequence | sequence record 446818 | Addgene NGS Result
CCTGCAGGCAGCTGCGCGCTCGCTCGCTCACTGAGGCCGCCCGGGCGTCGGGCGACCTTTGGTCGCCCGG
CCTCAGTGAGCGAGCGAGCGCGCAGAGAGGGAGTGGCCAACTCCATCACTAGGGGTTCCTGCGGCCGCAC
GCGTCCAAGAAATTAGAATAAAGGGAAAAATGACTTTGAGATGTACTTTCTTAAAATAACTGAAGTAATG
ACCGCATGAGCCAGCTGATGGGTTTTTAAATGGATACGTTTCTATCAGCCTGCTGCTTGATGCCAGAGCC
AAATATATATGGAGTGTATTATATCATATCCTGTAGGCAGGAGACTGTTGGGGCATTGGGGGACCCAAGA
AATTAGAATAAAGGGAAAAATGACTTTGAGATGTACTTTCTTAAAATAACTGAAGTAATGACCGCATGAG
CCAGCTGATGGGTTTTTAAATGGATACGTTTCTATCAGCCTGCTGCTTGATGCCAGAGCCAAATATATAT
GGAGTGTATTATATCATATCCTGTAGGCAGGAGACTGTTGGGGCATTGGGGGACCCAAGAAATTAGAATA
AAGGGAAAAATGACTTTGAGATGTACTTTCTTAAAATAACTGAAGTAATGACCGCATGAGCCAGCTGATG
GGTTTTTAAATGGATACGTTTCTATCAGCCTGCTGCTTGATGCCAGAGCCAAATATATATGGAGTGTATT
ATATCATATCCTGTAGGCAGGAGACTGTTGGGGCATTGGGGGACGAGCTCGGGCTGGGCATAAAAGTCAG
GGCAGAGCCATCTATTGCTTACATTTGCTTCTGGGATCCAGATCTTTCGAAGCTAGCGCCACCATGGTGA
GCAAGGGCGAGGAGACCACAATGGGCGTAATCAAGCCCGACATGAAGATCAAGCTGAAGATGGAGGGCAA
CGTGAATGGCCACGCCTTCGTGATCGAGGGCGAGGGCGAGGGCAAGCCCTACGACGGCACCAACACCATC
AACCTGGAGGTGAAGGAGGGAGCCCCCCTGCCCTTCTCCTACGACATTCTGACCACCGCGTTCGCCTACG
GCAACAGGGCCTTCACCAAGTACCCCGACGACATCCCCAACTACTTCAAGCAGTCCTTCCCCGAGGGCTA
CTCTTGGGAGCGCACCATGACCTTCGAGGACAAGGGCATCGTGAAGGTGAAGTCCGACATCTCCATGGAG
GAGGACTCCTTCATCTACGAGATACACCTCAAGGGCGAGAACTTCCCCCCCAACGGCCCCGTGATGCAGA
AGAAGACCACCGGCTGGGACGCCTCCACCGAGAGGATGTACGTGCGCGACGGCGTGCTGAAGGGCGACGT
CAAGCACAAGCTGCTGCTGGAGGGCGGCGGCCACCACCGCGTTGACTTCAAGACCATCTACAGGGCCAAG
AAGGCGGTGAAGCTGCCCGACTATCACTTTGTGGACCACCGCATCGAGATCCTGAACCACGACAAGGACT
ACAACAAGGTGACCGTTTACGAGAGCGCCGTGGCCCGCAACTCCACCGACGGCATGGACGAGCTGTACAA
GTAATGAGGCGCGCCGCGGCCGCGAATTCGATATCATAATCAACCTCTGGATTACAAAATTTGTGAAAGA
TTGACTGGTATTCTTAACTATGTTGCTCCTTTTACGCTATGTGGATACGCTGCTTTAATGCCTTTGTATC
ATGCTATTGCTTCCCGTATGGCTTTCATTTTCTCCTCCTTGTATAAATCCTGGTTAGTTCTTGCCACGGC
GGAACTCATCGCCGCCTGCCTTGCCCGCTGCTGGACAGGGGCTCGGCTGTTGGGCACTGACAATTCCGTG
GCTCGAGAGATCTTCGACTGTGCCTTCTAGTTGCCAGCCATCTGTTGTTTGCCCCTCCCCCGTGCCTTCC
TTGACCCTGGAAGGTGCCACTCCCACTGTCCTTTCCTAATAAAATGAGGAAATTGCATCGCATTGTCTGA
GTAGGTGTCATTCTATTCTGGGGGGTGGGGTGGGGCAGGACAGCAAGGGGGAGGATTGGGAAGACAATAG
CAGGCATGAGATCTCACGTGCGGACCGAGCGGCCGCAGGAACCCCTAGTGATGGAGTTGGCCACTCCCTC
TCTGCGCGCTCGCTCGCTCACTGAGGCCGGGCGACCAAAGGTCGCCCGACGCCCGGGCTTTGCCCGGGCG
GCCTCAGTGAGCGAGCGAGCGCGCAGCTGCCTGCAGGGGCGCCTGATGCGGTATTTTCTCCTTACGCATC
TGTGCGGTATTTCACACCGCATA
[95 nt withheld, positions 2264-2358]
T
[46 nt withheld, positions 2360-2405]
C
[141 nt withheld, positions 2407-2547]
CCTTTGACGTTGGAGTCCACGTTCTTT
[37 nt withheld, positions 2575-2611]
ACTCTATCTCGGGCTATTCTTTTGATTTATAAGGGATTTTGCCGATTTCGGTCTATTGGTTAAAAAATGA
GCTGATTTAACAAAAATTTAACGCGAATTTTAACAAAATATTAACGTTTACAATTTTATGGTGCACTCTC
AGTACAATCTGCTCTGATGCCGCATAGTTAAGCCAGCCCCGACACCCGCCAACACCCGCTGACGCGCCCT
GACGGGCTTGTCTGCTCCCGGCATCCGCTTACAGACAAGCTGTGACCGTCTCCGGGAGCTGCATGTGTCA
GAGGTTTTCACCGTCATCACCGAAACGCGCGAGACGAAAGGGCCTCGTGATACGCCTATTTTTATAGGTT
AATGTCATGATAATAATGGTTTCTTAGACGTCAGGTGGCACTTTTCGGGGAAATGTGCGCGGAACCCCTA
TTTGTTTATTTTTCTAAATACATTCAAATATGTATCCGCTCATGAGACAATAACCCTGATAAATGCTTCA
ATAATATTGAAAAAGGAAGAGTATGAGTATTCAACATTTCCGTGTCGCCCTTATTCCCTTTTTTGCGGCA
TTTTGCCTTCCTGTTTTTGCTCACCCAGAAACGCTGGTGAAAGTAAAAGATGCTGAAGATCAGTTGGGTG
CACGAGTGGGTTACATCGAACTGGATCTCAACAGCGGTAAGATCCTTGAGAGTTTTCGCCCCGAAGAACG
TTTTCCAATGATGAGCACTTTTAAAGTTCTGCTATGTGGCGCGGTATTATCCCGTATTGACGCCGGGCAA
GAGCAACTCGGTCGCCGCATACACTATTCTCAGAATGACTTGGTTGAGTACTCACCAGTCACAGAAAAGC
ATCTTACGGATGGCATGACAGTAAGAGAATTATGCAGTGCTGCCATAACCATGAGTGATAACACTGCGGC
CAACTTACTTCTGACAACGATCGGAGGACCGAAGGAGCTAACCGCTTTTTTGCACAACATGGGGGATCAT
GTAACTCGCCTTGATCGTTGGGAACCGGAGCTGAATGAAGCCATACCAAACGACGAGCGTGACACCACGA
TGCCTGTAGCAATGGCAACAACGTTGCGCAAACTATTAACTGGCGAACTACTTACTCTAGCTTCCCGGCA
ACAATTAATAGACTGGATGGAGGCGGATAAAGTTGCAGGACCACTTCTGCGCTCGGCCCTTCCGGCTGGC
TGGTTTATTGCTGATAAATCTGGAGCCGGTGAGCGTGGGTCTCGCGGTATCATTGCAGCACTGGGGCCAG
ATGGTAAGCCCTCCCGTATCGTAGTTATCTACACGACGGGGAGTCAGGCAACTATGGATGAACGAAATAG
ACAGATCGCTGAGATAGGTGCCTCACTGATTAAGCATTGGTAACTGTCAGACCAAGTTTACTCATATATA
CTTTAGATTGATTTAAAACTTCATTTTTAATTTAAAAGGATCTAGGTGAAGATCCTTTTTGATAATCTCA
TGACCAAAATCCCTTAACGTGAGTTTTCGTTCCACTGAGCGTCAGACCCCGTAGAAAAGATCAAAGGATC
TTCTTGAGATCCTTTTTTTCTGCGCGTAATCTGCTGCTTGCAAACAAAAAAACCACCGCTACCAGCGGTG
GTTTGTTTGCCGGATCAAGAGCTACCAACTCTTTTTCCGAAGGTAACTGGCTTCAGCAGAGCGCAGATAC
CAAATACTGTTCTTCTAGTGTAGCCGTAGTTAGGCCACCACTTCAAGAACTCTGTAGCACCGCCTACATA
CCTCGCTCTGCTAATCCTGTTACCAGTGGCTGCTGCCAGTGGCGATAAGTCGTGTCTTACCGGGTTGGAC
TCAAGACGATAGTTACCGGATAAGGCGCAGCGGTCGGGCTGAACGGGGGGTTCGTGCACACAGCCCAGCT
TGGAGCGAACGACCTACACCGAACTGAGATACCTACAGCGTGAGCTATGAGAAAGCGCCACGCTTCCCGA
AGGGAGAAAGGCGGACAGGTATCCGGTAAGCGGCAGGGTCGGAACAGGAGAGCGCACGAGGGAGCTTCCA
GGGGGAAACGCCTGGTATCTTTATAGTCCTGTCGGGTTTCGCCACCTCTGACTTGAGCGTCGATTTTTGT
GATGCTCGTCAGGGGGGCGGAGCCTATGGAAAAACGCCAGCAACGCGGCCTTTTTACGGTTCCTGGCCTT
TTGCTGGCCTTTTGCTCACATGT
Features (pLannotate 1.2.2; 14 found; start..end, strand, type, name):
     12..39      +  repeat_region  AAV2 ITR (fragment): inverted terminal repeat of adeno-associated virus serotype 2 inverted
     68..95      +  repeat_region  AAV2 ITR (fragment): inverted terminal repeat of adeno-associated virus serotype 2 inverted
    834..1544    +  CDS            mTFP1: monomeric teal (cyan) fluorescent protein (Ai et al., 2006) mammalian codon-optimized
   1578..1735    +  misc_feature   WPRE (fragment): woodchuck hepatitis virus posttranscriptional regulatory element
   1741..1821    +  misc_feature   WPRE (fragment): woodchuck hepatitis virus posttranscriptional regulatory element
   1838..1949    +  polyA_signal   bGH poly(A) signal: bovine growth hormone polyadenylation signal
   2067..2207    +  repeat_region  AAV2 ITR: inverted terminal repeat of adeno-associated virus serotype 2 inverted
   2212..2263    -  misc_feature   bom (fragment): basis of mobility region from pBR322
   2282..2737    +  rep_origin     f1 ori (sequence partly withheld): f1 bacteriophage origin of replication; arrow indicates direction of (+) strand synthesis
   2738..2787    -  misc_feature   bom (fragment): basis of mobility region from pBR322
   2889..2924    -  CDS            rop (fragment): Rop protein, which maintains plasmids at low copy number; rop
   3019..3123    +  promoter       AmpR promoter: bla
   3124..3984    +  CDS            AmpR: β-lactamase; bla; confers resistance to ampicillin, carbenicillin, and related antibiotics
   4155..4743    +  rep_origin     ori: high-copy-number ColE1/pMB1/pBR322/pUC origin of replication
