[The description below was written by a language model from this plasmid's Addgene catalogue record and pLannotate feature annotations shown in this document.]
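Description:
AiP13808 - pAAV-AiE0140h_3xC2-minBG-mTFP1-WPRE3-BGHpA (alias CN3808) is a recombinant AAV transfer plasmid of about 4.8 kb, built to package an enhancer-driven fluorescent reporter into AAV particles for delivery to the brain. The bacterial portion carries a high-copy ColE1/pUC-type origin, an f1 phage origin and an ampicillin resistance gene (β-lactamase with its own promoter). Short remnants of pBR322 bom and rop sequences are also annotated. The expression cassette lies between AAV2 inverted terminal repeats, which supply the cis signals for genome replication and encapsidation. The downstream ITR is annotated in full. The upstream one is detected only as two short fragments, which may reflect limits of sequencing or annotation across this structured repeat.

The payload is a mammalian codon-optimised mTFP1, a monomeric teal fluorescent protein. According to the construct name, it is driven by the AiE0140h_3xC2 enhancer placed upstream of a minimal beta-globin promoter (minBG). Neither element is annotated in the feature table, but the unannotated region between the left ITR and the mTFP1 coding sequence is where they would sit. The "3xC2" label suggests a triplicated core of the enhancer, although the record does not define it. Downstream, two adjacent WPRE fragments correspond to the shortened WPRE3 element, which improves transcript stability and expression while saving packaging space, and a bovine growth hormone polyadenylation signal follows.

The enhancer was designed to direct AAV-mediated expression to striatal Pvalb+ neurons. The depositor notes that it also labels cortical Pvalb+ cells and layer 5 extratelencephalic neurons. The construct is part of an enhancer AAV toolbox for accessing striatal cell types, and here it serves as a fluorescent labelling vector.
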