Addgene plasmid #224176: AiP13808 - pAAV-AiE0140h_3xC2-minBG-mTFP1-WPRE3-BGHpA (Alias: CN3808)
Purpose: AiE0140h_3xC2 is an enhancer sequence, designed to drive AAV-mediated transgene expression in striatal Pvalb+ neurons (note cortical Pvalb+ and L5_ET)
Depositing lab: Allen Institute for Brain Science & Jonathan Ting. Depositing organization: Allen Institute. Publication: Enhancer AAV toolbox for accessing and perturbing striatal cell types and circuits. Hunker AC, Wirthlin ME, Gill G, Johansen NJ, Hooper M, Omstead V, Vargas S, Lerma MN, Taskin N, Weed N, Laird WD, Bishaw YM, Bendrick JL, Gore BB, Ben-Simon Y, Opitz-Araya X, Martinez RA, Way SW, Thyagarajan B, Otto S, Sanchez REA, Alexander JR, Amaya A, Amster A, Arbuckle J, Ayala A, Baker PM, Barcelli T, Barta S, Bertagnolli D, Bielstein C, Bishwakarma P, Bowlus J, Boyer G, Brouner K, Casian B, Casper T, Chakka AB, Chakrabarty R, Chong P, Clark M, Colbert K, Daniel S, Dawe T, Departee M, DiValentin P, Donadio NP, Dotson NI, Dwivedi D, Egdorf T, Fliss T, Gary A, Goldy J, Grasso C, Groce EL, Gudsnuk K, Han W, Haradon Z, Hastings S, Helback O, Ho WV, Huang C, Johnson T, Jones DL, Juneau Z, Kenney J, Leibly M, Li S, Liang E, Loeffler H, Lusk NA, Madigan Z, Malloy J, Malone J, McCue R, Melchor J, Mich JK, Moosman S, Morin E, Naidoo R, Newman D, Ngo K, Nguyen K, Oster AL, Ouellette B, Oyama AA, Pena N, Pham T, Phillips E, Pom C, Potekhina L, Ransford S, Ray PL, Reding M, Rette DF, Reynoldson C, Rimorin C, Sigler AR, Rocha DB, Ronellenfitch K, Ruiz A, Sawyer L, Sevigny JP, Shapovalova NV, Shepard N, Shulga L, Soliman S, Staats B, Taormina MJ, Tieu M, Wang Y, Wilkes J, Wood T, Zhou T, Williford A, Dee N, Mollenkopf T, Ng L, Esposito L, Kalmbach BE, Yao S, Ariza J, Collman F, Mufti S, Smith K, Waters J, Ersing I, Patrick M, Zeng H, Lein ES, Kojima Y, Horwitz G, Owen SF, Levi BP, Daigle TL, Tasic B, Bakken TE, Ting JT. Neuron. 2025 May 21;113(10):1507-1524.e17. doi: 10.1016/j.neuron.2025.04.035. PubMed 40403704.
Backbone
  Vector backbone: rAAV
  Vector type: AAV
Growth in bacteria
  Bacterial resistance: Ampicillin, 100 μg/mL
  Growth temperature: 30°C
  Growth strain: NEB Stable
  Copy number: High Copy
Gene/Insert
  Gene/Insert name: mTFP1
  Species: Synthetic
  Cloning method: Restriction Enzyme; 5′ cloning site unknown (unknown if destroyed)
Terms and licenses: Academic/Nonprofit Terms; Industry Terms: Not Available to Industry
Depositor comments: Allen Institute plasmid alias: CN3808 . This work supported by NIH BRAIN Initiative grant UF1MH128339.
How to cite: AiP13808 - pAAV-AiE0140h_3xC2-minBG-mTFP1-WPRE3-BGHpA (Alias: CN3808) was a gift from Allen Institute for Brain Science & Jonathan Ting (Addgene plasmid # 224176 ; http://n2t.net/addgene:224176 ; RRID:Addgene_224176)
